>Addgene plasmid #100331 | pCMV_mEm_4GS_LF82_311 | addgene full sequence | sequence record 209491 | Addgene NGS Result
GTAAAACGACGGCCAGTGAGTTCGAGCTTGCATGCCTGCAGGTCGTTACATAACTTACGGTAAATGGCCC
GCCTGGCTGACCGCCCAACGACCCCCGCCCATTGACGTCAATAATGACGTATGTTCCCATAGTAACGCCA
ATAGGGACTTTCCATTGACGTCAATGGGTGGAGTATTTACGGTAAACTGCCCACTTGGCAGTACATCAAG
TGTATCATATGCCAAGTACGCCCCCTATTGACGTCAATGACGGTAAATGGCCCGCCTGGCATTATGCCCA
GTACATGACCTTATGGGACTTTCCTACTTGGCAGTACATCTACGTATTAGTCATCGCTATTACCATGGTG
ATGCGGTTTTGGCAGTACATCAATGGGCGTGGATAGCGGTTTGACTCACGGGGATTTCCAAGTCTCCACC
CCATTGACGTCAATGGGAGTTTGTTTTGGCACCAAAATCAACGGGACTTTCCAAAATGTCGTAACAACTC
CGCCCCATTGACGCAAATGGGCGGTAGGCGTGTACGGTGGGAGGTCTATATAAGCAGAGCTCGTTTAGTG
AACCGTCAGATCGCCTGGAGACGCCATCCACGCTGTTTTGACCTCCATAGAAGACACCGGGACCGATCCA
GCCTCCGGACTCTAGAGGATCCGGTACTAGAGGAACTGAAAAACCAGAAAGTTAACTGGTAAGTTTAGTC
TTTTTGTCTTTTATTTCAGGTCCCGGATCCGGTGGTGGTGCAAATCAAAGAACTGCTCCTCAGTGGATGT
TGCCTTTACTTCTAGGCCTGTACGGAAGTGTTACTTCTGCTCTAAAAGCTGCGGAATTGTACCCGCGGGC
CCACCATGGTGAGCAAGGGCGAGGAGCTGTTCACCGGGGTGGTGCCCATCCTGGTCGAGCTGGACGGCGA
CGTAAACGGCCACAAGTTCAGCGTGTCCGGCGAGGGCGAGGGCGATGCCACCTACGGCAAGCTGACCCTG
AAGTTCATCTGCACCACCGGCAAGCTGCCCGTGCCCTGGCCCACCCTCGTGACCACCTTGACCTACGGCG
TGCAGTGCTTCGCCCGCTACCCCGACCACATGAAGCAGCACGACTTCTTCAAGTCCGCCATGCCCGAAGG
CTACGTCCAGGAGCGCACCATCTTCTTCAAGGACGACGGCAACTACAAGACCCGCGCCGAGGTGAAGTTC
GAGGGCGACACCCTGGTGAACCGCATCGAGCTGAAGGGCATCGACTTCAAGGAGGACGGCAACATCCTGG
GGCACAAGCTGGAGTACAACTACAACAGCCACAAGGTCTATATCACCGCCGACAAGCAGAAGAACGGCAT
CAAGGTGAACTTCAAGACCCGCCACAACATCGAGGACGGCAGCGTGCAGCTCGCCGACCACTACCAGCAG
AACACCCCCATCGGCGACGGCCCCGTGCTGCTGCCCGACAACCACTACCTGAGCACCCAGTCCAAGCTGA
GCAAAGACCCCAACGAGAAGCGCGATCACATGGTCCTGCTGGAGTTCGTGACCGCCGCCGGGATCACTCT
CGGCATGGACGAGCTGTACAAGCGAATTGGTGGAGGGGGCGGTTCCGGTGGCGGAGGTTCCCGAATTCGT
CGACGGAGATCTGATATGGGGATACTGGAGCAGGAAATGAAGCGGCTGGCGCAGCAGGCGGGCGGCAGCT
ACAAAACTGTGGATGACCGCATCAGGCTGGCGCAGCGGTTTTGTGAGCGTCTGGTTCTGGCGCAGAACGT
ACAAATCCGCCGGGTGGAACAGCTTAAGGCGCGGCATATTGAAGGCTATGTTCGTGAACGAGTGGTGCAG
GGCATCACAAAGCGTTCCCTGCAAAATGAGATGGCGGCGGTGCGCTGCATTCTGAAACAGGCCGGGCGTG
ACAGGCTGGCGCAGAGTGAGCGACTGAATAACCGTTCTCTTGGTCTGTCTGGCGCATCCCGCAACGGTAC
GAAGCTGGCGATCACGCCGGAGCACTATCGTGACGTGCTGGAGACGGCCCGCGCAAAAGATCCGGGACTG
GCGGCAGCGCTGGAACTCTCAAGGCTGATGGGATTACGTTCGCAGGAGGCGGTGCAAAGTGCGCAGTCAT
TAAGAACGTGGAGGCAATCGCTGGAGCGGGGTGAGCCCCGTTTAACCGTGGTGTTCGGCACCAAAGGCGG
GCGTCCGCGAGAAACCGTTATTCTGGATGTTGTCGCTATCAGAAAAGCGCTGGATAATGCGTTGGTTGTG
GCAGACGATCGCCACGGCAGGCTGATTGATAAGTCAGATCTGAAAACCGCCATGAAATACTGGCACAGTC
AGGCGTCACGTCTCGGGTTAACGGGCACATATTCCCCGCACTCGTTGCGCTATGCGTGGGCGCAGGATGC
CATTCGTCATTATCTGGCGCAGGGATTTTGTGAGAAGGAAGCGCTGGCAATGACGGCGATGGATTTGGGG
CACGGCGACGGGCGCGGGCGGTATGTGGCGCAGGTTTACGGAAGAAGAGATTGAATCGGTACCCTCGAGA
AGCTTGCGGCCGCGGGGATCCAGACATGATAAGATACATTGATGAGTTTGGACAAACCACAACTAGAATG
CAGTGAAAAAAATGCTTTATTTGTGAAATTTGTGATGCTATTGCTTTATTTGTAACCATTATAAGCTGCA
ATAAACAAGTTAACAACAACAATTGCATTCATTTTATGTTTCAGGTTCAGGGGGAGGTGTGGGAGGTTTT
TTCGGATCCTCTAGAGTCGATCTGCAGGCATGCTAGCTTGGCGTAATCATGGTCATAGCTGTTTCCTGTG
TGAAATTGTTATCCGCTCACAATTCCACACAACATACGAGCCGGAAGCATAAAGTGTAAAGCCTGGGGTG
CCTAATGAGTGAGCTAACTCACATTAATTGCGTTGCGCTCACTGCCCGCTTTCCAGTCGGGAAACCTGTC
GTGCCAGCTGCATTAATGAATCGGCCAACGCGCGGGGAGAGGCGGTTTGCGTATTGGGCGCTCTTCCGCT
TCCTCGCTCACTGACTCGCTGCGCTCGGTCGTTCGGCTGCGGCGAGCGGTATCAGCTCACTCAAAGGCGG
TAATACGGTTATCCACAGAATCAGGGGATAACGCAGGAAAGAACATGTGAGCAAAAGGCCAGCAAAAGGC
CAGGAACCGTAAAAAGGCCGCGTTGCTGGCGTTTTTCCATAGGCTCCGCCCCCCTGACGAGCATCACAAA
AATCGACGCTCAAGTCAGAGGTGGCGAAACCCGACAGGACTATAAAGATACCAGGCGTTTCCCCCTGGAA
GCTCCCTCGTGCGCTCTCCTGTTCCGACCCTGCCGCTTACCGGATACCTGTCCGCCTTTCTCCCTTCGGG
AAGCGTGGCGCTTTCTCATAGCTCACGCTGTAGGTATCTCAGTTCGGTGTAGGTCGTTCGCTCCAAGCTG
GGCTGTGTGCACGAACCCCCCGTTCAGCCCGACCGCTGCGCCTTATCCGGTAACTATCGTCTTGAGTCCA
ACCCGGTAAGACACGACTTATCGCCACTGGCAGCAGCCACTGGTAACAGGATTAGCAGAGCGAGGTATGT
AGGCGGTGCTACAGAGTTCTTGAAGTGGTGGCCTAACTACGGCTACACTAGAAGAACAGTATTTGGTATC
TGCGCTCTGCTGAAGCCAGTTACCTTCGGAAAAAGAGTTGGTAGCTCTTGATCCGGCAAACAAACCACCG
CTGGTAGCGGTGGTTTTTTTGTTTGCAAGCAGCAGATTACGCGCAGAAAAAAAGGATCTCAAGAAGATCC
TTTGATCTTTTCTACGGGGTCTGACGCTCAGTGGAACGAAAACTCACGTTAAGGGATTTTGGTCATGAGA
TTATCAAAAAGGATCTTCACCTAGATCCTTTTAAATTAAAAATGAAGTTTTAAATCAATCTAAAGTATAT
ATGAGTAAACTTGGTCTGACAGTTACCAATGCTTAATCAGTGAGGCACCTATCTCAGCGATCTGTCTATT
TCGTTCATCCATAGTTGCCTGACTCCCCGTCGTGTAGATAACTACGATACGGGAGGGCTTACCATCTGGC
CCCAGTGCTGCAATGATACCGCGAGACCCACGCTCACCGGCTCCAGATTTATCAGCAATAAACCAGCCAG
CCGGAAGGGCCGAGCGCAGAAGTGGTCCTGCAACTTTATCCGCCTCCATCCAGTCTATTAATTGTTGCCG
GGAAGCTAGAGTAAGTAGTTCGCCAGTTAATAGTTTGCGCAACGTTGTTGCCATTGCTACAGGCATCGTG
GTGTCACGCTCGTCGTTTGGTATGGCTTCATTCAGCTCCGGTTCCCAACGATCAAGGCGAGTTACATGAT
CCCCCATGTTGTGCAAAAAAGCGGTTAGCTCCTTCGGTCCTCCGATCGTTGTCAGAAGTAAGTTGGCCGC
AGTGTTATCACTCATGGTTATGGCAGCACTGCATAATTCTCTTACTGTCATGCCATCCGTAAGATGCTTT
TCTGTGACTGGTGAGTACTCAACCAAGTCATTCTGAGAATAGTGTATGCGGCGACCGAGTTGCTCTTGCC
CGGCGTCAATACGGGATAATACCGCGCCACATAGCAGAACTTTAAAAGTGCTCATCATTGGAAAACGTTC
TTCGGGGCGAAAACTCTCAAGGATCTTACCGCTGTTGAGATCCAGTTCGATGTAACCCACTCGTGCACCC
AACTGATCTTCAGCATCTTTTACTTTCACCAGCGTTTCTGGGTGAGCAAAAACAGGAAGGCAAAATGCCG
CAAAAAAGGGAATAAGGGCGACACGGAAATGTTGAATACTCATACTCTTCCTTTTTCAATATTATTGAAG
CATTTATCAGGGTTATTGTCTCATGAGCGGATACATATTTGAATGTATTTAGAAAAATAAACAAATAGGG
GTTCCGCGCACATTTCCCCGAAAAGTGCCACCTGACGTCTAAGAAACCATTATTATCATGACATTAACCT
ATAAAAATAGGCGTATCACGAGGCCCTTTCGTCTCGCGCGTTTCGGTGATGACGGTGAAAACCTCTGACA
CATGCAGCTCCCGGAGACGGTCACAGCTTGTCTGTAAGCGGATGCCGGGAGCAGACAAGCCCGTCAGGGC
GCGTCAGCGGGTGTTGGCGGGTGTCGGGGCTGGCTTAACTATGCGGCATCAGAGCAGATTGTACTGAGAG
TGCACCATATGCGGTGTGAAATACCGCACAGATGCGTAAGGAGAAAATACCGCATCAGGCGCCATTCGCC
ATTCAGGCTGCGCAACTGTTGGGAAGGGCGATCGGTGCGGGCCTCTTCGCTATTACGCCAGCTGGCGAAA
GGGGGATGTGCTGCAAGGCGATTAAGTTGGGTAACGCCAGGGTTTTCCCAGTCACGACGTT
Features (pLannotate 1.2.2; 16 found; start..end, strand, type, name):
     25..45      -  misc_feature   MCS (fragment): pUC18/19 multiple cloning site
     44..347     +  enhancer       CMV enhancer: human cytomegalovirus immediate early enhancer
    348..551     +  promoter       CMV promoter: human cytomegalovirus (CMV) immediate early promoter
    689..785     +  intron         SV40 intron: modified SV40 intron with splice donor and acceptor sites
    846..1562    +  CDS            mEmerald: mEmerald is a basic (constitutively fluorescent) green fluorescent protein published in 1998, derived from Aequorea victoria. It is reported to be a very rapidly-maturing monomer with moderate acid sensitivity.
   2537..2671    -  polyA_signal   SV40 poly(A) signal: SV40 polyadenylation signal
   2806..2822    -  protein_bind   lac operator: The lac repressor binds to the lac operator to inhibit transcription in E. coli. This inhibition can be relieved by adding lactose or isopropyl-β-D-thiogalactopyranoside (IPTG). lac repressor encoded by lacI
   2830..2860    -  promoter       lac promoter: promoter for the E. coli lac operon
   2875..2896    -  protein_bind   CAP binding site: CAP binding activates transcription in the presence of cAMP. E. coli catabolite activator protein
   2909..3001    -  CDS            lacI (fragment): lac repressor; lacI; The lac repressor binds to the lac operator to inhibit transcription in E. coli. This inhibition can be relieved by adding lactose or isopropyl-β-D-thiogalactopyranoside (IPTG).
   3184..3772    -  rep_origin     ori: high-copy-number ColE1/pMB1/pBR322/pUC origin of replication
   3943..4803    -  CDS            AmpR: β-lactamase; bla; confers resistance to ampicillin, carbenicillin, and related antibiotics
   4804..4908    -  promoter       AmpR promoter: bla
   5003..5038    +  CDS            rop (fragment): Rop protein, which maintains plasmids at low copy number; rop
   5140..5239    +  misc_feature   bom (fragment): basis of mobility region from pBR322
   5245..19      -  CDS            lacZα (fragment) (across the origin): LacZα fragment of β-galactosidase; lacZ fragment
