[The description below was written by a language model from this plasmid's Addgene catalogue record and pLannotate feature annotations shown in this document.]
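Description:
pCMV_mEm_4GS_LF82_311 is a mammalian expression plasmid built on a pCMV backbone (4,502 bp without insert; 5,381 nt in the full sequenced record). It drives production of a bacterial open reading frame, LF82_311 from E. coli LF82, as a fusion to the green fluorescent protein mEmerald. In bacteria it is maintained through a high-copy ColE1/pUC-type origin and selected with ampicillin via the β-lactamase gene under its own promoter. The annotation also picks up pUC/pBR322-derived remnants (lac promoter and operator, CAP site, and fragments of lacI, lacZα, rop and bom). These are backbone carry-over and play no part in the expression cassette. No mammalian selection marker is annotated, which fits transient transfection use.

The expression unit consists of the human CMV immediate-early enhancer and promoter, followed by a modified SV40 intron that supplies splice donor and acceptor sites, then the mEmerald coding sequence. The 879 bp LF82_311 insert was introduced by ligation-independent cloning. It is not separately annotated in the feature table, but the unannotated interval between mEmerald and the SV40 polyadenylation signal is where it would lie, consistent with the catalogue listing mEmerald as an N-terminal tag. The "4GS" in the name suggests a glycine-serine linker between the two parts, although the record does not describe it explicitly.

According to the record, the plasmid serves to express this LF82 coding sequence in mammalian cells as a fluorescent fusion. The associated publication is an imaging screen that identifies bacterial effectors by exogenous expression in HeLa cells. The function of LF82_311 itself is not stated.
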