Addgene plasmid #100331: pCMV_mEm_4GS_LF82_311
Purpose: Mammalian expression of E. coli LF82_311 CDS fused to mEmerald
Depositing lab: Alan Huett. Depositing organization: University of Nottingham. Publication: A multi-phenotypic imaging screen to identify bacterial effectors by exogenous expression in a HeLa cell line. Collins A, Huett A. Sci Data. 2018 May 15;5:180081. doi: 10.1038/sdata.2018.81. PubMed 29762554.
Backbone
  Vector backbone: pCMV
  Backbone size w/o insert (bp): 4502
  Vector type: Mammalian Expression
Growth in bacteria
  Bacterial resistance: Ampicillin, 100 μg/mL
  Growth temperature: 37°C
  Growth strain: XL1 Blue
  Copy number: High Copy
Gene/Insert
  Gene/Insert name: LF82_311
  Insert size (bp): 879
  Promoter: CMV
  Tag / fusion protein: mEmerald (N terminal on backbone)
  Cloning method: Ligation Independent Cloning
  Sequencing primers: 5′ ACTTCTGCTCTAAAAGCTGCGG; 3′ CACTGCATTCTAGTTGTGGTTTGTC
Terms and licenses: Academic/Nonprofit Terms; Industry Terms: Not Available to Industry
How to cite: pCMV_mEm_4GS_LF82_311 was a gift from Alan Huett (Addgene plasmid # 100331 ; http://n2t.net/addgene:100331 ; RRID:Addgene_100331)
