>Addgene plasmid #100331 | pCMV_mEm_4GS_LF82_311 | depositor partial sequence | sequence record 183662 | Sequence across LF82 gene insert region
TTCCGGTGGCGGAGGTTCCCGAATTCGTCGACGGAGATCTGATATGGGGATACTGGAGCAGGAAATGAAG
CGGCTGGCGCAGCAGGCGGGCGGCAGCTACAAAACTGTGGATGACCGCATCAGGCTGGCGCAGCGGTTTT
GTGAGCGTCTGGTTCTGGCGCAGAACGTACAAATCCGCCGGGTGGAACAGCTTAAGGCGCGGCATATTGA
AGGCTATGTTCGTGAACGAGTGGTGCAGGGCATCACAAAGCGTTCCCTGCAAAATGAGATGGCGGCGGTG
CGCTGCATTCTGAAACAGGCCGGGCGTGACAGGCTGGCGCAGAGTGAGCGACTGAATAACCGTTCTCTTG
GTCTGTCTGGCGCATCCCGCAACGGTACGAAGCTGGCGATCACGCCGGAGCACTATCGTGACGTGCTGGA
GACGGCCCGCGCAAAAGATCCGGGACTGGCGGCAGCGCTGGAACTCTCAAGGCTGATGGGATTACGTTCG
CAGGAGGCGGTGCAAAGTGCGCAGTCATTAAGAACGTGGAGGCAATCGCTGGAGCGGGGTGAGCCCCGTT
TAACCGTGGTGTTCGGCACCAAAGGCGGGCGTCCGCGAGAAACCGTTATTCTGGATGTTGTCGCTATCAG
AAAAGCGCTGGATAATGCGTTGGTTGTGGCAGACGATCGCCACGGCAGGCTGATTGATAAGTCAGATCTG
AAAACCGCCATGAAATACTGGCACAGTCAGGCGTCACGTCTCGGGTTAACGGGCACATATTCCCCGCACT
CGTTGCGCTATGCGTGGGCGCAGGATGCCATTCGTCATTATCTGGCGCAGGGATTTTGTGAGAAGGAAGC
GCTGGCAATGACGGCGATGGATTTGGGGCACGGCGACGGGCGCGGGCGGTATGTGGCCGCAG
